>Addgene plasmid #53896 | PCP4_pCSdest | addgene partial sequence | sequence record 153898 | EBV-rev 5'-GTGGTTTGTCCAAACTCATC-3'
ATACGACTCACTATAGTTCTAGAGGCTCGAGAGGATCACCACTTTGTACAAGAAAGCTGGGTTCTAGGAC
TGAGACCCAGCCTTCTTCTTCTGGAATTTTCTGAACTGAGACTGAATGGCCACCGCTGCACGTTCTGTCT
CTGGTGCATCCATGTCAATGTCAAATTCTTCTTGAACTTTCTTCTGTCCATCATTTTCACCAGATGTCTT
GTCTTTTCCATTGGTTGCCCCAGCACCTTGTCGCTCACTCATGGTGCCTGCTTTTTTGTACAAACTTGTG
ATCCTTGAATTCGAATCGATGGGATCCTGCAAAAAGAACAAGTAGCTTGTATTCTATAGTGTCACCTAAA
TCAAGCTTGCTCCGACGTCCCCAGGCAGAATGGCGGTTCCCTAAACGAGCATTGCTTATATAGACCTCCC
ATTAGGCACGCCTACCGCCCATTTACGTCAATGGAACGCCCATTTGCGTCATTGCCCCTCCCCATTGACG
TCAATGGGGATGTACTTGGCAGCCATCGCGGGCCATTTACCGCCATTGACGTCAATGGGAGTACTGCCAA
TGTACCCTGGCGTACTTCCAATAGTAATGTACTTGCCAAGTTACTATTAATAGATATTGATGTACTGCCA
AGTGGGCCATTTACCGTCATTGACGTCAATAGGGGGCGTGAGAACGGATATGAATGGGCAATGAGCCATC
CCATTGACGTCAATGGTGGGTGGTCCTATTGACGTCAATGGGCATTGAGCCAGGCGGGCCATTTACCGTA
ATTGACGTCAATGG
