>Addgene plasmid #53896 | PCP4_pCSdest | addgene partial sequence | sequence record 153899 | CMV-F 5'-CGCAAATGGGCGGTAGGCGTG-3'
ACCGCCATTCTGCCTGGGGACGTCGGAGCAAGCTTGATTTAGGTGACACTATAGAATACAAGCTACTTGT
TCTTTTTGCAGGATCCCATCGATTCGAATTCAAGGATCACAAGTTTGTACAAAAAAGCAGGCACCATGAG
TGAGCGACAAGGTGCTGGGGCAACCAATGGAAAAGACAAGACATCTGGTGAAAATGATGGACAGAAGAAA
GTTCAAGAAGAATTTGACATTGACATGGATGCACCAGAGACAGAACGTGCAGCGGTGGCCATTCAGTCTC
AGTTCAGAAAATTCCAGAAGAAGAAGGCTGGGTCTCAGTCCTAGAACCCAGCTTTCTTGTACAAAGTGGT
GATCCTCTCGAGCCTCTAGAACTATAGTGAGTCGTATTACGTAGATCCAGACATGATAAGATACATTGAT
GAGTTTGGACAAACCACAACTAGAATGCAGTGAAAAAAATGCTTTATTTGTGAAATTTGTGATGCTATTG
CTTTATTTGTAACCATTATAAGCTGCAATAAACAAGTTAACAACAACAATTGCATTCATTTTATGTTTCA
GGTTCAGGGGGAGGTGTGGGAGGTTTTTTAATTCGCGGCCGCGGCGCCAATGCATTGGGCCCGGTACCCA
GCTTTTGTTCCCTTTAGTGAGGGTTAATTGCGCGCTTGGCGTAATCATGGTCATAGCTGTTTCCTGTGTG
AAATTGTTATCCGCTCACAATTCCACACAACATACGAGCCGGGAGCATAA
