[The description below was written by a language model from this plasmid's Addgene catalogue record.]
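Description:
PCP4_pCSdest is an expression clone of the human PCP4 gene (also known as PEP-19) in the pCSDest backbone, a Gateway destination vector of about 4.1 kb that is catalogued as a mammalian expression vector. The 189 bp insert was introduced by Gateway recombination, so the coding region is expected to be flanked by the attB-type sites that this cloning method leaves behind. A depositor comment gives what appears to be a cDNA accession as the source of the sequence. The plasmid is propagated in E. coli as a high-copy construct under ampicillin selection. The record does not name the bacterial origin of replication, and no feature table is supplied, so polyadenylation signals and other backbone details cannot be confirmed here. No epitope tag or reporter fusion is recorded.

The insert sits downstream of two promoters, CMV and SP6, which allow two ways of using the clone. The CMV promoter drives strong constitutive transcription by RNA polymerase II after the plasmid DNA is delivered into vertebrate cells. The SP6 phage promoter allows in vitro transcription of sense mRNA from the same template, which is the usual way to produce synthetic message for microinjection into embryos. The stated purpose is simply expression of PCP4. The associated publication surveyed the effects of human chromosome 21 gene expression on early zebrafish development, which suggests this clone belongs to a set of chromosome 21 gene constructs built to test overexpression phenotypes in zebrafish embryos.
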