Addgene plasmid #53896: PCP4_pCSdest
Purpose: Expression of PCP4
Depositing lab: Roger Reeves. Depositing organization: Johns Hopkins University and School of Medicine. Publication: Survey of Human Chromosome 21 Gene Expression Effects on Early Development in Danio rerio. Edie S, Zaghloul NA, Leitch CC, Klinedinst DK, Lebron J, Thole JF, McCallion AS, Katsanis N, Reeves RH. G3 (Bethesda). 2018 Jul 2;8(7):2215-2223. doi: 10.1534/g3.118.200144. PubMed 29760202.
Backbone
  Vector backbone: pCSDest
  Backbone manufacturer: Lawson Lab (Addgene Plasmid 22423)
  Backbone size w/o insert (bp): 4095
  Vector type: Mammalian Expression
Growth in bacteria
  Bacterial resistance: Ampicillin, 100 μg/mL
  Growth temperature: 37°C
  Growth strain: DH10B
  Copy number: High Copy
Gene/Insert
  Gene/Insert name: PCP4
  Species: H. sapiens (human)
  Insert size (bp): 189
  Entrez Gene: PCP4 (a.k.a. PEP-19)
  Promoter: SP6 and CMV
  Cloning method: Gateway Cloning
  Sequencing primers: 5′ CMV-F; 3′ EBV-Rev
Terms and licenses: Academic/Nonprofit Terms; Industry Terms
Depositor comments: BC013791
How to cite: PCP4_pCSdest was a gift from Roger Reeves (Addgene plasmid # 53896 ; http://n2t.net/addgene:53896 ; RRID:Addgene_53896)
